Addgene plasmid #113787: pTOX2.1.0-gDNA
Purpose: CRISPR plasmid for expression of Cas9 and gRNA targeting human transcription factor TOX2
Depositing lab: Kevin White. Depositing organization: University of Chicago.
Backbone
  Vector backbone: pX330
  Backbone manufacturer: Zhang lab (Addgene plasmid ID: 42230)
  Vector type: Mammalian Expression, CRISPR
Growth in bacteria
  Bacterial resistance: Ampicillin, 100 μg/mL
  Growth temperature: 37°C
  Growth strain: DH5alpha
  Copy number: High Copy
Gene/Insert
  Gene/Insert name: TOX2
  gRNA/shRNA sequence: TAGGGAGGCGGGATTAGGTG AGG
  Species: H. sapiens (human)
  Entrez Gene: TOX2 (a.k.a. GCX-1, MGC15880, C20orf100, dJ495O3.1, dJ1108D11.2)
  Cloning method: Restriction Enzyme; 5′ cloning site BbsI (destroyed during cloning); 3′ cloning site BbsI (destroyed during cloning)
  Sequencing primers: 5′ hU6-F (5'-GAGGGCCTATTTCCCATGATT-3')
Terms and licenses: Academic/Nonprofit Terms; Industry Terms: Not Available to Industry
Depositor comments: gRNA sequence listed includes 20 nucleotide target sequence, followed by the uncloned PAM sequence. The PAM sequence is not present in the plasmid. Use with plasmid pTOX2-donor
How to cite: pTOX2.1.0-gDNA was a gift from Kevin White (Addgene plasmid # 113787 ; http://n2t.net/addgene:113787 ; RRID:Addgene_113787)
