[The description below was written by a language model from this plasmid's Addgene catalogue record and pLannotate feature annotations shown in this document.]
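Description:
pTOX2.1.0-gDNA is a mammalian CRISPR expression plasmid built on the pX330 backbone, carrying both Streptococcus pyogenes Cas9 and a single guide RNA directed against the human transcription factor gene TOX2. It is propagated in E. coli as a high-copy plasmid through a ColE1/pUC-type origin and selected with ampicillin via the β-lactamase (AmpR) gene. A filamentous phage origin (annotated as f1 or M13, depending on the sequence record) is also present. There is no mammalian selection marker in the annotation, so the plasmid appears suited to transient delivery by transfection.

Two expression units make up the payload. A human U6 RNA polymerase III promoter drives the guide, a 20-nucleotide TOX2 target sequence inserted at the BbsI sites (destroyed in cloning) immediately upstream of the S. pyogenes gRNA scaffold. The PAM listed in the record belongs to the genomic target and is not in the plasmid. Downstream, a hybrid promoter composed of the CMV enhancer, chicken β-actin promoter and a hybrid intron drives Cas9, which the annotation tool splits into contiguous N- and C-terminal portions that together form one full-length coding sequence. It is fused at its C-terminus to a nucleoplasmin nuclear localization signal and terminated by the bGH polyadenylation signal. Only a single AAV2 ITR is annotated, so it looks like a backbone remnant rather than part of a packageable AAV genome.

The depositor and sequencing-derived records differ slightly in length (8,508 versus 8,475 nt), with the difference falling in the chicken β-actin promoter, which is annotated only as a fragment in the sequenced version. The depositor notes that the plasmid is to be used with a companion pTOX2-donor plasmid, which suggests that the Cas9 cut is meant to promote donor-templated editing at the TOX2 locus, though the record does not describe the intended modification.
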