Features (pLannotate 1.2.2; 18 found; start..end, strand, type, name):
     79..122     +  misc_RNA       gRNA scaffold (fragment): guide RNA scaffold for the Streptococcus pyogenes CRISPR/Cas9 system
    169..454     +  enhancer       CMV enhancer: human cytomegalovirus immediate early enhancer; contains an 18-bp deletion relative to the standard CMV enhancer
    456..733     +  promoter       chicken β-actin promoter: No description available
    734..962     +  intron         hybrid intron: hybrid between chicken β-actin (CBA) and minute virus of mice (MMV) introns (Gray et al., 2011)
   1100..2701    +  CDS            Cas9(N): N-terminal portion of Streptococcus pyogenes Cas9 (Zetsche et al., 2015)
   2702..5200    +  CDS            Cas9(C): C-terminal portion of Streptococcus pyogenes Cas9 (Zetsche et al., 2015)
   5201..5248    +  CDS            nucleoplasmin NLS: bipartite nuclear localization signal from nucleoplasmin
   5282..5393    +  polyA_signal   bGH poly(A) signal: bovine growth hormone polyadenylation signal
   5498..5638    +  repeat_region  AAV2 ITR: inverted terminal repeat of adeno-associated virus serotype 2 inverted
   5643..5694    -  misc_feature   bom (fragment): basis of mobility region from pBR322
   5713..6093    +  rep_origin     M13 ori (sequence partly withheld): M13 bacteriophage origin of replication; arrow indicates direction of (+) strand synthesis
   6169..6218    -  misc_feature   bom (fragment): basis of mobility region from pBR322
   6320..6355    -  CDS            rop (fragment): Rop protein, which maintains plasmids at low copy number; rop
   6450..6554    +  promoter       AmpR promoter: bla
   6555..7415    +  CDS            AmpR: β-lactamase; bla; confers resistance to ampicillin, carbenicillin, and related antibiotics
   7586..8174    +  rep_origin     ori: high-copy-number ColE1/pMB1/pBR322/pUC origin of replication
   8236..8476    +  promoter       U6 promoter: RNA polymerase III promoter for human U6 snRNA
   8505..72      +  misc_RNA       gRNA scaffold (across the origin): guide RNA scaffold for the Streptococcus pyogenes CRISPR/Cas9 system
>Addgene plasmid #113787 | pTOX2.1.0-gDNA | depositor full sequence | sequence record 214748 | Full Sequence
TAGAGCTAGAAATAGCAAGTTAAAATAAGGCTAGTCCGTTATCAACTTGAAAAAGTGGCACCGAGTCGGT
GCTTTTTTGTTTTAGAGCTAGAAATAGCAAGTTAAAATAAGGCTAGTCCGTTTTTAGCGCGTGCGCCAAT
TCTGCAGACAAATGGCTCTAGAGGTACCCGTTACATAACTTACGGTAAATGGCCCGCCTGGCTGACCGCC
CAACGACCCCCGCCCATTGACGTCAATAGTAACGCCAATAGGGACTTTCCATTGACGTCAATGGGTGGAG
TATTTACGGTAAACTGCCCACTTGGCAGTACATCAAGTGTATCATATGCCAAGTACGCCCCCTATTGACG
TCAATGACGGTAAATGGCCCGCCTGGCATTGTGCCCAGTACATGACCTTATGGGACTTTCCTACTTGGCA
GTACATCTACGTATTAGTCATCGCTATTACCATGGTCGAGGTGAGCCCCACGTTCTGCTTCACTCTCCCC
ATCTCCCCCCCCTCCCCACCCCCAATTTTGTATTTATTTATTTTTTAATTATTTTGTGCAGCGATGGGGG
CGGGGGGGGGGGGGGGGCGCGCGCCAGGCGGGGCGGGGCGGGGCGAGGGGCGGGGCGGGGCGAGGCGGAG
AGGTGCGGCGGCAGCCAATCAGAGCGGCGCGCTCCGAAAGTTTCCTTTTATGGCGAGGCGGCGGCGGCGG
CGGCCCTATAAAAAGCGAAGCGCGCGGCGGGCGGGAGTCGCTGCGACGCTGCCTTCGCCCCGTGCCCCGC
TCCGCCGCCGCCTCGCGCCGCCCGCCCCGGCTCTGACTGACCGCGTTACTCCCACAGGTGAGCGGGCGGG
ACGGCCCTTCTCCTCCGGGCTGTAATTAGCTGAGCAAGAGGTAAGGGTTTAAGGGATGGTTGGTTGGTGG
GGTATTAATGTTTAATTACCTGGAGCACCTGCCTGAAATCACTTTTTTTCAGGTTGGACCGGTGCCACCA
TGGACTATAAGGACCACGACGGAGACTACAAGGATCATGATATTGATTACAAAGACGATGACGATAAGAT
GGCCCCAAAGAAGAAGCGGAAGGTCGGTATCCACGGAGTCCCAGCAGCCGACAAGAAGTACAGCATCGGC
CTGGACATCGGCACCAACTCTGTGGGCTGGGCCGTGATCACCGACGAGTACAAGGTGCCCAGCAAGAAAT
TCAAGGTGCTGGGCAACACCGACCGGCACAGCATCAAGAAGAACCTGATCGGAGCCCTGCTGTTCGACAG
CGGCGAAACAGCCGAGGCCACCCGGCTGAAGAGAACCGCCAGAAGAAGATACACCAGACGGAAGAACCGG
ATCTGCTATCTGCAAGAGATCTTCAGCAACGAGATGGCCAAGGTGGACGACAGCTTCTTCCACAGACTGG
AAGAGTCCTTCCTGGTGGAAGAGGATAAGAAGCACGAGCGGCACCCCATCTTCGGCAACATCGTGGACGA
GGTGGCCTACCACGAGAAGTACCCCACCATCTACCACCTGAGAAAGAAACTGGTGGACAGCACCGACAAG
GCCGACCTGCGGCTGATCTATCTGGCCCTGGCCCACATGATCAAGTTCCGGGGCCACTTCCTGATCGAGG
GCGACCTGAACCCCGACAACAGCGACGTGGACAAGCTGTTCATCCAGCTGGTGCAGACCTACAACCAGCT
GTTCGAGGAAAACCCCATCAACGCCAGCGGCGTGGACGCCAAGGCCATCCTGTCTGCCAGACTGAGCAAG
AGCAGACGGCTGGAAAATCTGATCGCCCAGCTGCCCGGCGAGAAGAAGAATGGCCTGTTCGGAAACCTGA
TTGCCCTGAGCCTGGGCCTGACCCCCAACTTCAAGAGCAACTTCGACCTGGCCGAGGATGCCAAACTGCA
GCTGAGCAAGGACACCTACGACGACGACCTGGACAACCTGCTGGCCCAGATCGGCGACCAGTACGCCGAC
CTGTTTCTGGCCGCCAAGAACCTGTCCGACGCCATCCTGCTGAGCGACATCCTGAGAGTGAACACCGAGA
TCACCAAGGCCCCCCTGAGCGCCTCTATGATCAAGAGATACGACGAGCACCACCAGGACCTGACCCTGCT
GAAAGCTCTCGTGCGGCAGCAGCTGCCTGAGAAGTACAAAGAGATTTTCTTCGACCAGAGCAAGAACGGC
TACGCCGGCTACATTGACGGCGGAGCCAGCCAGGAAGAGTTCTACAAGTTCATCAAGCCCATCCTGGAAA
AGATGGACGGCACCGAGGAACTGCTCGTGAAGCTGAACAGAGAGGACCTGCTGCGGAAGCAGCGGACCTT
CGACAACGGCAGCATCCCCCACCAGATCCACCTGGGAGAGCTGCACGCCATTCTGCGGCGGCAGGAAGAT
TTTTACCCATTCCTGAAGGACAACCGGGAAAAGATCGAGAAGATCCTGACCTTCCGCATCCCCTACTACG
TGGGCCCTCTGGCCAGGGGAAACAGCAGATTCGCCTGGATGACCAGAAAGAGCGAGGAAACCATCACCCC
CTGGAACTTCGAGGAAGTGGTGGACAAGGGCGCTTCCGCCCAGAGCTTCATCGAGCGGATGACCAACTTC
GATAAGAACCTGCCCAACGAGAAGGTGCTGCCCAAGCACAGCCTGCTGTACGAGTACTTCACCGTGTATA
ACGAGCTGACCAAAGTGAAATACGTGACCGAGGGAATGAGAAAGCCCGCCTTCCTGAGCGGCGAGCAGAA
AAAGGCCATCGTGGACCTGCTGTTCAAGACCAACCGGAAAGTGACCGTGAAGCAGCTGAAAGAGGACTAC
TTCAAGAAAATCGAGTGCTTCGACTCCGTGGAAATCTCCGGCGTGGAAGATCGGTTCAACGCCTCCCTGG
GCACATACCACGATCTGCTGAAAATTATCAAGGACAAGGACTTCCTGGACAATGAGGAAAACGAGGACAT
TCTGGAAGATATCGTGCTGACCCTGACACTGTTTGAGGACAGAGAGATGATCGAGGAACGGCTGAAAACC
TATGCCCACCTGTTCGACGACAAAGTGATGAAGCAGCTGAAGCGGCGGAGATACACCGGCTGGGGCAGGC
TGAGCCGGAAGCTGATCAACGGCATCCGGGACAAGCAGTCCGGCAAGACAATCCTGGATTTCCTGAAGTC
CGACGGCTTCGCCAACAGAAACTTCATGCAGCTGATCCACGACGACAGCCTGACCTTTAAAGAGGACATC
CAGAAAGCCCAGGTGTCCGGCCAGGGCGATAGCCTGCACGAGCACATTGCCAATCTGGCCGGCAGCCCCG
CCATTAAGAAGGGCATCCTGCAGACAGTGAAGGTGGTGGACGAGCTCGTGAAAGTGATGGGCCGGCACAA
GCCCGAGAACATCGTGATCGAAATGGCCAGAGAGAACCAGACCACCCAGAAGGGACAGAAGAACAGCCGC
GAGAGAATGAAGCGGATCGAAGAGGGCATCAAAGAGCTGGGCAGCCAGATCCTGAAAGAACACCCCGTGG
AAAACACCCAGCTGCAGAACGAGAAGCTGTACCTGTACTACCTGCAGAATGGGCGGGATATGTACGTGGA
CCAGGAACTGGACATCAACCGGCTGTCCGACTACGATGTGGACCATATCGTGCCTCAGAGCTTTCTGAAG
GACGACTCCATCGACAACAAGGTGCTGACCAGAAGCGACAAGAACCGGGGCAAGAGCGACAACGTGCCCT
CCGAAGAGGTCGTGAAGAAGATGAAGAACTACTGGCGGCAGCTGCTGAACGCCAAGCTGATTACCCAGAG
AAAGTTCGACAATCTGACCAAGGCCGAGAGAGGCGGCCTGAGCGAACTGGATAAGGCCGGCTTCATCAAG
AGACAGCTGGTGGAAACCCGGCAGATCACAAAGCACGTGGCACAGATCCTGGACTCCCGGATGAACACTA
AGTACGACGAGAATGACAAGCTGATCCGGGAAGTGAAAGTGATCACCCTGAAGTCCAAGCTGGTGTCCGA
TTTCCGGAAGGATTTCCAGTTTTACAAAGTGCGCGAGATCAACAACTACCACCACGCCCACGACGCCTAC
CTGAACGCCGTCGTGGGAACCGCCCTGATCAAAAAGTACCCTAAGCTGGAAAGCGAGTTCGTGTACGGCG
ACTACAAGGTGTACGACGTGCGGAAGATGATCGCCAAGAGCGAGCAGGAAATCGGCAAGGCTACCGCCAA
GTACTTCTTCTACAGCAACATCATGAACTTTTTCAAGACCGAGATTACCCTGGCCAACGGCGAGATCCGG
AAGCGGCCTCTGATCGAGACAAACGGCGAAACCGGGGAGATCGTGTGGGATAAGGGCCGGGATTTTGCCA
CCGTGCGGAAAGTGCTGAGCATGCCCCAAGTGAATATCGTGAAAAAGACCGAGGTGCAGACAGGCGGCTT
CAGCAAAGAGTCTATCCTGCCCAAGAGGAACAGCGATAAGCTGATCGCCAGAAAGAAGGACTGGGACCCT
AAGAAGTACGGCGGCTTCGACAGCCCCACCGTGGCCTATTCTGTGCTGGTGGTGGCCAAAGTGGAAAAGG
GCAAGTCCAAGAAACTGAAGAGTGTGAAAGAGCTGCTGGGGATCACCATCATGGAAAGAAGCAGCTTCGA
GAAGAATCCCATCGACTTTCTGGAAGCCAAGGGCTACAAAGAAGTGAAAAAGGACCTGATCATCAAGCTG
CCTAAGTACTCCCTGTTCGAGCTGGAAAACGGCCGGAAGAGAATGCTGGCCTCTGCCGGCGAACTGCAGA
AGGGAAACGAACTGGCCCTGCCCTCCAAATATGTGAACTTCCTGTACCTGGCCAGCCACTATGAGAAGCT
GAAGGGCTCCCCCGAGGATAATGAGCAGAAACAGCTGTTTGTGGAACAGCACAAGCACTACCTGGACGAG
ATCATCGAGCAGATCAGCGAGTTCTCCAAGAGAGTGATCCTGGCCGACGCTAATCTGGACAAAGTGCTGT
CCGCCTACAACAAGCACCGGGATAAGCCCATCAGAGAGCAGGCCGAGAATATCATCCACCTGTTTACCCT
GACCAATCTGGGAGCCCCTGCCGCCTTCAAGTACTTTGACACCACCATCGACCGGAAGAGGTACACCAGC
ACCAAAGAGGTGCTGGACGCCACCCTGATCCACCAGAGCATCACCGGCCTGTACGAGACACGGATCGACC
TGTCTCAGCTGGGAGGCGACAAAAGGCCGGCGGCCACGAAAAAGGCCGGCCAGGCAAAAAAGAAAAAGTA
AGAATTCCTAGAGCTCGCTGATCAGCCTCGACTGTGCCTTCTAGTTGCCAGCCATCTGTTGTTTGCCCCT
CCCCCGTGCCTTCCTTGACCCTGGAAGGTGCCACTCCCACTGTCCTTTCCTAATAAAATGAGGAAATTGC
ATCGCATTGTCTGAGTAGGTGTCATTCTATTCTGGGGGGTGGGGTGGGGCAGGACAGCAAGGGGGAGGAT
TGGGAAGAGAATAGCAGGCATGCTGGGGAGCGGCCGCAGGAACCCCTAGTGATGGAGTTGGCCACTCCCT
CTCTGCGCGCTCGCTCGCTCACTGAGGCCGGGCGACCAAAGGTCGCCCGACGCCCGGGCTTTGCCCGGGC
GGCCTCAGTGAGCGAGCGAGCGCGCAGCTGCCTGCAGGGGCGCCTGATGCGGTATTTTCTCCTTACGCAT
CTGTGCGGTATTTCACACCGCATA
[142 nt withheld, positions 5695-5836]
C
[141 nt withheld, positions 5838-5978]
CCTTTGACGTTGGAGTCCACGTTCTTT
[37 nt withheld, positions 6006-6042]
ACCCTATCTCGGGCTATTCTTTTGATTTATAAGGGATTTTGCCGATTTCGGCCTATTGGTTAAAAAATGA
GCTGATTTAACAAAAATTTAACGCGAATTTTAACAAAATATTAACGTTTACAATTTTATGGTGCACTCTC
AGTACAATCTGCTCTGATGCCGCATAGTTAAGCCAGCCCCGACACCCGCCAACACCCGCTGACGCGCCCT
GACGGGCTTGTCTGCTCCCGGCATCCGCTTACAGACAAGCTGTGACCGTCTCCGGGAGCTGCATGTGTCA
GAGGTTTTCACCGTCATCACCGAAACGCGCGAGACGAAAGGGCCTCGTGATACGCCTATTTTTATAGGTT
AATGTCATGATAATAATGGTTTCTTAGACGTCAGGTGGCACTTTTCGGGGAAATGTGCGCGGAACCCCTA
TTTGTTTATTTTTCTAAATACATTCAAATATGTATCCGCTCATGAGACAATAACCCTGATAAATGCTTCA
ATAATATTGAAAAAGGAAGAGTATGAGTATTCAACATTTCCGTGTCGCCCTTATTCCCTTTTTTGCGGCA
TTTTGCCTTCCTGTTTTTGCTCACCCAGAAACGCTGGTGAAAGTAAAAGATGCTGAAGATCAGTTGGGTG
CACGAGTGGGTTACATCGAACTGGATCTCAACAGCGGTAAGATCCTTGAGAGTTTTCGCCCCGAAGAACG
TTTTCCAATGATGAGCACTTTTAAAGTTCTGCTATGTGGCGCGGTATTATCCCGTATTGACGCCGGGCAA
GAGCAACTCGGTCGCCGCATACACTATTCTCAGAATGACTTGGTTGAGTACTCACCAGTCACAGAAAAGC
ATCTTACGGATGGCATGACAGTAAGAGAATTATGCAGTGCTGCCATAACCATGAGTGATAACACTGCGGC
CAACTTACTTCTGACAACGATCGGAGGACCGAAGGAGCTAACCGCTTTTTTGCACAACATGGGGGATCAT
GTAACTCGCCTTGATCGTTGGGAACCGGAGCTGAATGAAGCCATACCAAACGACGAGCGTGACACCACGA
TGCCTGTAGCAATGGCAACAACGTTGCGCAAACTATTAACTGGCGAACTACTTACTCTAGCTTCCCGGCA
ACAATTAATAGACTGGATGGAGGCGGATAAAGTTGCAGGACCACTTCTGCGCTCGGCCCTTCCGGCTGGC
TGGTTTATTGCTGATAAATCTGGAGCCGGTGAGCGTGGAAGCCGCGGTATCATTGCAGCACTGGGGCCAG
ATGGTAAGCCCTCCCGTATCGTAGTTATCTACACGACGGGGAGTCAGGCAACTATGGATGAACGAAATAG
ACAGATCGCTGAGATAGGTGCCTCACTGATTAAGCATTGGTAACTGTCAGACCAAGTTTACTCATATATA
CTTTAGATTGATTTAAAACTTCATTTTTAATTTAAAAGGATCTAGGTGAAGATCCTTTTTGATAATCTCA
TGACCAAAATCCCTTAACGTGAGTTTTCGTTCCACTGAGCGTCAGACCCCGTAGAAAAGATCAAAGGATC
TTCTTGAGATCCTTTTTTTCTGCGCGTAATCTGCTGCTTGCAAACAAAAAAACCACCGCTACCAGCGGTG
GTTTGTTTGCCGGATCAAGAGCTACCAACTCTTTTTCCGAAGGTAACTGGCTTCAGCAGAGCGCAGATAC
CAAATACTGTCCTTCTAGTGTAGCCGTAGTTAGGCCACCACTTCAAGAACTCTGTAGCACCGCCTACATA
CCTCGCTCTGCTAATCCTGTTACCAGTGGCTGCTGCCAGTGGCGATAAGTCGTGTCTTACCGGGTTGGAC
TCAAGACGATAGTTACCGGATAAGGCGCAGCGGTCGGGCTGAACGGGGGGTTCGTGCACACAGCCCAGCT
TGGAGCGAACGACCTACACCGAACTGAGATACCTACAGCGTGAGCTATGAGAAAGCGCCACGCTTCCCGA
AGGGAGAAAGGCGGACAGGTATCCGGTAAGCGGCAGGGTCGGAACAGGAGAGCGCACGAGGGAGCTTCCA
GGGGGAAACGCCTGGTATCTTTATAGTCCTGTCGGGTTTCGCCACCTCTGACTTGAGCGTCGATTTTTGT
GATGCTCGTCAGGGGGGCGGAGCCTATGGAAAAACGCCAGCAACGCGGCCTTTTTACGGTTCCTGGCCTT
TTGCTGGCCTTTTGCTCACATGTGAGGGCCTATTTCCCATGATTCCTTCATATTTGCATATACGATACAA
GGCTGTTAGAGAGATAATTGGAATTAATTTGACTGTAAACACAAAGATATTAGTACAAAATACGTGACGT
AGAAAGTAATAATTTCTTGGGTAGTTTGCAGTTTTAAAATTATGTTTTAAAATGGACTATCATATGCTTA
CCGTAACTTGAAAGTATTTCGATTTCTTGGCTTTATATATCTTGTGGAAAGGACGAAACACCTAGGGAGG
CGGGATTAGGTGGTTT
