Features (pLannotate 1.2.2; 18 found; start..end, strand, type, name):
     79..122     +  misc_RNA       gRNA scaffold (fragment): guide RNA scaffold for the Streptococcus pyogenes CRISPR/Cas9 system
    169..454     +  enhancer       CMV enhancer: human cytomegalovirus immediate early enhancer; contains an 18-bp deletion relative to the standard CMV enhancer
    557..700     +  promoter       chicken β-actin promoter (fragment): No description available
    701..928     +  intron         hybrid intron: hybrid between chicken β-actin (CBA) and minute virus of mice (MMV) introns (Gray et al., 2011)
   1066..2667    +  CDS            Cas9(N): N-terminal portion of Streptococcus pyogenes Cas9 (Zetsche et al., 2015)
   2668..5166    +  CDS            Cas9(C): C-terminal portion of Streptococcus pyogenes Cas9 (Zetsche et al., 2015)
   5167..5214    +  CDS            nucleoplasmin NLS: bipartite nuclear localization signal from nucleoplasmin
   5248..5359    +  polyA_signal   bGH poly(A) signal: bovine growth hormone polyadenylation signal
   5464..5604    +  repeat_region  AAV2 ITR: inverted terminal repeat of adeno-associated virus serotype 2 inverted
   5609..5660    -  misc_feature   bom (fragment): basis of mobility region from pBR322
   5679..6134    +  rep_origin     f1 ori (sequence partly withheld): f1 bacteriophage origin of replication; arrow indicates direction of (+) strand synthesis
   6135..6184    -  misc_feature   bom (fragment): basis of mobility region from pBR322
   6286..6321    -  CDS            rop (fragment): Rop protein, which maintains plasmids at low copy number; rop
   6416..6520    +  promoter       AmpR promoter: bla
   6521..7381    +  CDS            AmpR: β-lactamase; bla; confers resistance to ampicillin, carbenicillin, and related antibiotics
   7552..8140    +  rep_origin     ori: high-copy-number ColE1/pMB1/pBR322/pUC origin of replication
   8202..8442    +  promoter       U6 promoter: RNA polymerase III promoter for human U6 snRNA
   8472..72      +  misc_RNA       gRNA scaffold (across the origin): guide RNA scaffold for the Streptococcus pyogenes CRISPR/Cas9 system
>Addgene plasmid #113787 | pTOX2.1.0-gDNA | addgene full sequence | sequence record 230586 | Addgene NGS Result
TAGAGCTAGAAATAGCAAGTTAAAATAAGGCTAGTCCGTTATCAACTTGAAAAAGTGGCACCGAGTCGGT
GCTTTTTTGTTTTAGAGCTAGAAATAGCAAGTTAAAATAAGGCTAGTCCGTTTTTAGCGCGTGCGCCAAT
TCTGCAGACAAATGGCTCTAGAGGTACCCGTTACATAACTTACGGTAAATGGCCCGCCTGGCTGACCGCC
CAACGACCCCCGCCCATTGACGTCAATAGTAACGCCAATAGGGACTTTCCATTGACGTCAATGGGTGGAG
TATTTACGGTAAACTGCCCACTTGGCAGTACATCAAGTGTATCATATGCCAAGTACGCCCCCTATTGACG
TCAATGACGGTAAATGGCCCGCCTGGCATTGTGCCCAGTACATGACCTTATGGGACTTTCCTACTTGGCA
GTACATCTACGTATTAGTCATCGCTATTACCATGGTCGAGGTGAGCCCCACGTTCTGCTTCACTCTCCCC
ATCTCCCCCCCCTCCCCACCCCCAATTTTGTATTTATTTATTTTTTAATTATTTTGTGCAGCGATGGGGG
CGGGGGGNGGCGAGGGGCGGGGCGGGGCGAGGCGGAGAGGTGCGGCGGCAGCCAATCAGAGCGGCGCGCT
CCGAAAGTTTCCTTTTATGGCGAGGCGGCGGCGGCGGCGGCCCTATAAAAAGCGAAGCGCGCGGCGGGCG
GGAGTCGCTGCGCGCTGCCTTCGCCCCGTGCCCCGCTCCGCCGCCGCCTCGCGCCGCCCGCCCCGGCTCT
GACTGACCGCGTTACTCCCACAGGTGAGCGGGCGGGACGGCCCTTCTCCTCCGGGCTGTAATTAGCTGAG
CAAGAGGTAAGGGTTTAAGGGATGGTTGGTTGGTGGGGTATTAATGTTTAATTACCTGGAGCACCTGCCT
GAAATCACTTTTTTTCAGGTTGGACCGGTGCCACCATGGACTATAAGGACCACGACGGAGACTACAAGGA
TCATGATATTGATTACAAAGACGATGACGATAAGATGGCCCCAAAGAAGAAGCGGAAGGTCGGTATCCAC
GGAGTCCCAGCAGCCGACAAGAAGTACAGCATCGGCCTGGACATCGGCACCAACTCTGTGGGCTGGGCCG
TGATCACCGACGAGTACAAGGTGCCCAGCAAGAAATTCAAGGTGCTGGGCAACACCGACCGGCACAGCAT
CAAGAAGAACCTGATCGGAGCCCTGCTGTTCGACAGCGGCGAAACAGCCGAGGCCACCCGGCTGAAGAGA
ACCGCCAGAAGAAGATACACCAGACGGAAGAACCGGATCTGCTATCTGCAAGAGATCTTCAGCAACGAGA
TGGCCAAGGTGGACGACAGCTTCTTCCACAGACTGGAAGAGTCCTTCCTGGTGGAAGAGGATAAGAAGCA
CGAGCGGCACCCCATCTTCGGCAACATCGTGGACGAGGTGGCCTACCACGAGAAGTACCCCACCATCTAC
CACCTGAGAAAGAAACTGGTGGACAGCACCGACAAGGCCGACCTGCGGCTGATCTATCTGGCCCTGGCCC
ACATGATCAAGTTCCGGGGCCACTTCCTGATCGAGGGCGACCTGAACCCCGACAACAGCGACGTGGACAA
GCTGTTCATCCAGCTGGTGCAGACCTACAACCAGCTGTTCGAGGAAAACCCCATCAACGCCAGCGGCGTG
GACGCCAAGGCCATCCTGTCTGCCAGACTGAGCAAGAGCAGACGGCTGGAAAATCTGATCGCCCAGCTGC
CCGGCGAGAAGAAGAATGGCCTGTTCGGAAACCTGATTGCCCTGAGCCTGGGCCTGACCCCCAACTTCAA
GAGCAACTTCGACCTGGCCGAGGATGCCAAACTGCAGCTGAGCAAGGACACCTACGACGACGACCTGGAC
AACCTGCTGGCCCAGATCGGCGACCAGTACGCCGACCTGTTTCTGGCCGCCAAGAACCTGTCCGACGCCA
TCCTGCTGAGCGACATCCTGAGAGTGAACACCGAGATCACCAAGGCCCCCCTGAGCGCCTCTATGATCAA
GAGATACGACGAGCACCACCAGGACCTGACCCTGCTGAAAGCTCTCGTGCGGCAGCAGCTGCCTGAGAAG
TACAAAGAGATTTTCTTCGACCAGAGCAAGAACGGCTACGCCGGCTACATTGACGGCGGAGCCAGCCAGG
AAGAGTTCTACAAGTTCATCAAGCCCATCCTGGAAAAGATGGACGGCACCGAGGAACTGCTCGTGAAGCT
GAACAGAGAGGACCTGCTGCGGAAGCAGCGGACCTTCGACAACGGCAGCATCCCCCACCAGATCCACCTG
GGAGAGCTGCACGCCATTCTGCGGCGGCAGGAAGATTTTTACCCATTCCTGAAGGACAACCGGGAAAAGA
TCGAGAAGATCCTGACCTTCCGCATCCCCTACTACGTGGGCCCTCTGGCCAGGGGAAACAGCAGATTCGC
CTGGATGACCAGAAAGAGCGAGGAAACCATCACCCCCTGGAACTTCGAGGAAGTGGTGGACAAGGGCGCT
TCCGCCCAGAGCTTCATCGAGCGGATGACCAACTTCGATAAGAACCTGCCCAACGAGAAGGTGCTGCCCA
AGCACAGCCTGCTGTACGAGTACTTCACCGTGTATAACGAGCTGACCAAAGTGAAATACGTGACCGAGGG
AATGAGAAAGCCCGCCTTCCTGAGCGGCGAGCAGAAAAAGGCCATCGTGGACCTGCTGTTCAAGACCAAC
CGGAAAGTGACCGTGAAGCAGCTGAAAGAGGACTACTTCAAGAAAATCGAGTGCTTCGACTCCGTGGAAA
TCTCCGGCGTGGAAGATCGGTTCAACGCCTCCCTGGGCACATACCACGATCTGCTGAAAATTATCAAGGA
CAAGGACTTCCTGGACAATGAGGAAAACGAGGACATTCTGGAAGATATCGTGCTGACCCTGACACTGTTT
GAGGACAGAGAGATGATCGAGGAACGGCTGAAAACCTATGCCCACCTGTTCGACGACAAAGTGATGAAGC
AGCTGAAGCGGCGGAGATACACCGGCTGGGGCAGGCTGAGCCGGAAGCTGATCAACGGCATCCGGGACAA
GCAGTCCGGCAAGACAATCCTGGATTTCCTGAAGTCCGACGGCTTCGCCAACAGAAACTTCATGCAGCTG
ATCCACGACGACAGCCTGACCTTTAAAGAGGACATCCAGAAAGCCCAGGTGTCCGGCCAGGGCGATAGCC
TGCACGAGCACATTGCCAATCTGGCCGGCAGCCCCGCCATTAAGAAGGGCATCCTGCAGACAGTGAAGGT
GGTGGACGAGCTCGTGAAAGTGATGGGCCGGCACAAGCCCGAGAACATCGTGATCGAAATGGCCAGAGAG
AACCAGACCACCCAGAAGGGACAGAAGAACAGCCGCGAGAGAATGAAGCGGATCGAAGAGGGCATCAAAG
AGCTGGGCAGCCAGATCCTGAAAGAACACCCCGTGGAAAACACCCAGCTGCAGAACGAGAAGCTGTACCT
GTACTACCTGCAGAATGGGCGGGATATGTACGTGGACCAGGAACTGGACATCAACCGGCTGTCCGACTAC
GATGTGGACCATATCGTGCCTCAGAGCTTTCTGAAGGACGACTCCATCGACAACAAGGTGCTGACCAGAA
GCGACAAGAACCGGGGCAAGAGCGACAACGTGCCCTCCGAAGAGGTCGTGAAGAAGATGAAGAACTACTG
GCGGCAGCTGCTGAACGCCAAGCTGATTACCCAGAGAAAGTTCGACAATCTGACCAAGGCCGAGAGAGGC
GGCCTGAGCGAACTGGATAAGGCCGGCTTCATCAAGAGACAGCTGGTGGAAACCCGGCAGATCACAAAGC
ACGTGGCACAGATCCTGGACTCCCGGATGAACACTAAGTACGACGAGAATGACAAGCTGATCCGGGAAGT
GAAAGTGATCACCCTGAAGTCCAAGCTGGTGTCCGATTTCCGGAAGGATTTCCAGTTTTACAAAGTGCGC
GAGATCAACAACTACCACCACGCCCACGACGCCTACCTGAACGCCGTCGTGGGAACCGCCCTGATCAAAA
AGTACCCTAAGCTGGAAAGCGAGTTCGTGTACGGCGACTACAAGGTGTACGACGTGCGGAAGATGATCGC
CAAGAGCGAGCAGGAAATCGGCAAGGCTACCGCCAAGTACTTCTTCTACAGCAACATCATGAACTTTTTC
AAGACCGAGATTACCCTGGCCAACGGCGAGATCCGGAAGCGGCCTCTGATCGAGACAAACGGCGAAACCG
GGGAGATCGTGTGGGATAAGGGCCGGGATTTTGCCACCGTGCGGAAAGTGCTGAGCATGCCCCAAGTGAA
TATCGTGAAAAAGACCGAGGTGCAGACAGGCGGCTTCAGCAAAGAGTCTATCCTGCCCAAGAGGAACAGC
GATAAGCTGATCGCCAGAAAGAAGGACTGGGACCCTAAGAAGTACGGCGGCTTCGACAGCCCCACCGTGG
CCTATTCTGTGCTGGTGGTGGCCAAAGTGGAAAAGGGCAAGTCCAAGAAACTGAAGAGTGTGAAAGAGCT
GCTGGGGATCACCATCATGGAAAGAAGCAGCTTCGAGAAGAATCCCATCGACTTTCTGGAAGCCAAGGGC
TACAAAGAAGTGAAAAAGGACCTGATCATCAAGCTGCCTAAGTACTCCCTGTTCGAGCTGGAAAACGGCC
GGAAGAGAATGCTGGCCTCTGCCGGCGAACTGCAGAAGGGAAACGAACTGGCCCTGCCCTCCAAATATGT
GAACTTCCTGTACCTGGCCAGCCACTATGAGAAGCTGAAGGGCTCCCCCGAGGATAATGAGCAGAAACAG
CTGTTTGTGGAACAGCACAAGCACTACCTGGACGAGATCATCGAGCAGATCAGCGAGTTCTCCAAGAGAG
TGATCCTGGCCGACGCTAATCTGGACAAAGTGCTGTCCGCCTACAACAAGCACCGGGATAAGCCCATCAG
AGAGCAGGCCGAGAATATCATCCACCTGTTTACCCTGACCAATCTGGGAGCCCCTGCCGCCTTCAAGTAC
TTTGACACCACCATCGACCGGAAGAGGTACACCAGCACCAAAGAGGTGCTGGACGCCACCCTGATCCACC
AGAGCATCACCGGCCTGTACGAGACACGGATCGACCTGTCTCAGCTGGGAGGCGACAAAAGGCCGGCGGC
CACGAAAAAGGCCGGCCAGGCAAAAAAGAAAAAGTAAGAATTCCTAGAGCTCGCTGATCAGCCTCGACTG
TGCCTTCTAGTTGCCAGCCATCTGTTGTTTGCCCCTCCCCCGTGCCTTCCTTGACCCTGGAAGGTGCCAC
TCCCACTGTCCTTTCCTAATAAAATGAGGAAATTGCATCGCATTGTCTGAGTAGGTGTCATTCTATTCTG
GGGGGTGGGGTGGGGCAGGACAGCAAGGGGGAGGATTGGGAAGAGAATAGCAGGCATGCTGGGGAGCGGC
CGCAGGAACCCCTAGTGATGGAGTTGGCCACTCCCTCTCTGCGCGCTCGCTCGCTCACTGAGGCCGGGCG
ACCAAAGGTCGCCCGACGCCCGGGCTTTGCCCGGGCGGCCTCAGTGAGCGAGCGAGCGCGCAGCTGCCTG
CAGGGGCGCCTGATGCGGTATTTTCTCCTTACGCATCTGTGCGGTATTTCACACCGCATA
[95 nt withheld, positions 5661-5755]
T
[46 nt withheld, positions 5757-5802]
C
[141 nt withheld, positions 5804-5944]
CCTTTGACGTTGGAGTCCACGTTCTTT
[37 nt withheld, positions 5972-6008]
ACTCTATCTCGGGCTATTCTTTTGATTTATAAGGGATTTTGCCGATTTCGGTCTATTGGTTAAAAAATGA
GCTGATTTAACAAAAATTTAACGCGAATTTTAACAAAATATTAACGTTTACAATTTTATGGTGCACTCTC
AGTACAATCTGCTCTGATGCCGCATAGTTAAGCCAGCCCCGACACCCGCCAACACCCGCTGACGCGCCCT
GACGGGCTTGTCTGCTCCCGGCATCCGCTTACAGACAAGCTGTGACCGTCTCCGGGAGCTGCATGTGTCA
GAGGTTTTCACCGTCATCACCGAAACGCGCGAGACGAAAGGGCCTCGTGATACGCCTATTTTTATAGGTT
AATGTCATGATAATAATGGTTTCTTAGACGTCAGGTGGCACTTTTCGGGGAAATGTGCGCGGAACCCCTA
TTTGTTTATTTTTCTAAATACATTCAAATATGTATCCGCTCATGAGACAATAACCCTGATAAATGCTTCA
ATAATATTGAAAAAGGAAGAGTATGAGTATTCAACATTTCCGTGTCGCCCTTATTCCCTTTTTTGCGGCA
TTTTGCCTTCCTGTTTTTGCTCACCCAGAAACGCTGGTGAAAGTAAAAGATGCTGAAGATCAGTTGGGTG
CACGAGTGGGTTACATCGAACTGGATCTCAACAGCGGTAAGATCCTTGAGAGTTTTCGCCCCGAAGAACG
TTTTCCAATGATGAGCACTTTTAAAGTTCTGCTATGTGGCGCGGTATTATCCCGTATTGACGCCGGGCAA
GAGCAACTCGGTCGCCGCATACACTATTCTCAGAATGACTTGGTTGAGTACTCACCAGTCACAGAAAAGC
ATCTTACGGATGGCATGACAGTAAGAGAATTATGCAGTGCTGCCATAACCATGAGTGATAACACTGCGGC
CAACTTACTTCTGACAACGATCGGAGGACCGAAGGAGCTAACCGCTTTTTTGCACAACATGGGGGATCAT
GTAACTCGCCTTGATCGTTGGGAACCGGAGCTGAATGAAGCCATACCAAACGACGAGCGTGACACCACGA
TGCCTGTAGCAATGGCAACAACGTTGCGCAAACTATTAACTGGCGAACTACTTACTCTAGCTTCCCGGCA
ACAATTAATAGACTGGATGGAGGCGGATAAAGTTGCAGGACCACTTCTGCGCTCGGCCCTTCCGGCTGGC
TGGTTTATTGCTGATAAATCTGGAGCCGGTGAGCGTGGAAGCCGCGGTATCATTGCAGCACTGGGGCCAG
ATGGTAAGCCCTCCCGTATCGTAGTTATCTACACGACGGGGAGTCAGGCAACTATGGATGAACGAAATAG
ACAGATCGCTGAGATAGGTGCCTCACTGATTAAGCATTGGTAACTGTCAGACCAAGTTTACTCATATATA
CTTTAGATTGATTTAAAACTTCATTTTTAATTTAAAAGGATCTAGGTGAAGATCCTTTTTGATAATCTCA
TGACCAAAATCCCTTAACGTGAGTTTTCGTTCCACTGAGCGTCAGACCCCGTAGAAAAGATCAAAGGATC
TTCTTGAGATCCTTTTTTTCTGCGCGTAATCTGCTGCTTGCAAACAAAAAAACCACCGCTACCAGCGGTG
GTTTGTTTGCCGGATCAAGAGCTACCAACTCTTTTTCCGAAGGTAACTGGCTTCAGCAGAGCGCAGATAC
CAAATACTGTTCTTCTAGTGTAGCCGTAGTTAGGCCACCACTTCAAGAACTCTGTAGCACCGCCTACATA
CCTCGCTCTGCTAATCCTGTTACCAGTGGCTGCTGCCAGTGGCGATAAGTCGTGTCTTACCGGGTTGGAC
TCAAGACGATAGTTACCGGATAAGGCGCAGCGGTCGGGCTGAACGGGGGGTTCGTGCACACAGCCCAGCT
TGGAGCGAACGACCTACACCGAACTGAGATACCTACAGCGTGAGCTATGAGAAAGCGCCACGCTTCCCGA
AGGGAGAAAGGCGGACAGGTATCCGGTAAGCGGCAGGGTCGGAACAGGAGAGCGCACGAGGGAGCTTCCA
GGGGGAAACGCCTGGTATCTTTATAGTCCTGTCGGGTTTCGCCACCTCTGACTTGAGCGTCGATTTTTGT
GATGCTCGTCAGGGGGGCGGAGCCTATGGAAAAACGCCAGCAACGCGGCCTTTTTACGGTTCCTGGCCTT
TTGCTGGCCTTTTGCTCACATGTGAGGGCCTATTTCCCATGATTCCTTCATATTTGCATATACGATACAA
GGCTGTTAGAGAGATAATTGGAATTAATTTGACTGTAAACACAAAGATATTAGTACAAAATACGTGACGT
AGAAAGTAATAATTTCTTGGGTAGTTTGCAGTTTTAAAATTATGTTTTAAAATGGACTATCATATGCTTA
CCGTAACTTGAAAGTATTTCGATTTCTTGGCTTTATATATCTTGTGGAAAGGACGAAACACCGTAGGGAG
GCGGGATTAGGTGGTTT
